Addgene plasmid #43433: II-TCCG
Depositing lab: Chad Cowan & Kiran Musunuru. Depositing organization: Harvard University. Publication: A TALEN Genome-Editing System for Generating Human Stem Cell-Based Disease Models. Ding Q, Lee YK, Schaefer EA, Peters DT, Veres A, Kim K, Kuperwasser N, Motola DL, Meissner TB, Hendriks WT, Trevisan M, Gupta RM, Moisan A, Banks E, Friesen M, Schinzel RT, Xia F, Tang A, Xia Y, Figueroa E, Wann A, Ahfeldt T, Daheron L, Zhang F, Rubin LL, Peng LF, Chung RT, Musunuru K, Cowan CA. Cell Stem Cell. 2012 Dec 12. pii: S1934-5909(12)00645-5. doi: 10.1016/j.stem.2012.11.011. PubMed 23246482.
Backbone
  Vector backbone: pCRII-TOPO
  Backbone manufacturer: Invitrogen
  Backbone size w/o insert (bp): 3973
  Vector type: Bacterial Cloning
Growth in bacteria
  Bacterial resistance: Ampicillin and Kanamycin, 100 & 50 μg/mL
  Growth temperature: 37°C
  Growth strain: Top10
  Copy number: High Copy
Gene/Insert
  Gene/Insert name: II-TCCG
  Species: Synthetic
  Insert size (bp): 426
  Cloning method: TOPO Cloning
  Sequencing primers: 5′ T7; 3′ M13-rev
Terms and licenses: Academic/Nonprofit Terms; Industry Terms: Not Available to Industry
How to cite: II-TCCG was a gift from Chad Cowan & Kiran Musunuru (Addgene plasmid # 43433 ; http://n2t.net/addgene:43433 ; RRID:Addgene_43433)
