[The description below was written by a language model from this plasmid's Addgene catalogue record.]
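Description:
II-TCCG is a bacterial cloning plasmid built on the commercial pCRII-TOPO backbone (about 4 kb without insert), carrying a 426 bp synthetic insert introduced by TOPO cloning. It is maintained as a high-copy plasmid in E. coli and is selectable with both ampicillin and kanamycin, consistent with the dual resistance markers of the pCRII-TOPO vector. The insert is flanked by T7 and M13 reverse priming sites, which the record lists for sequencing across the cloned fragment. No feature table is provided, so other backbone elements such as the origin of replication are not itemised here.

The record does not spell out what the insert encodes beyond its name and synthetic origin. The plasmid was deposited in connection with a TALEN genome-editing system developed for generating human stem cell-based disease models. In that context, the name and insert length suggest a pre-assembled module of four TALE repeats that would recognise the bases T, C, C and G, with the "II" prefix plausibly marking the module's position in a larger repeat array. This reading is an inference from the name rather than something stated in the catalogue fields. The plasmid has no promoter or expression elements recorded for mammalian use. It is best understood as a storage and source vector for a library component, from which the synthetic fragment can be taken and combined with other modules to build full-length, custom TALE DNA-binding domains fused to a nuclease in a separate destination vector.
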