>Addgene plasmid #43433 | II-TCCG | depositor partial sequence | sequence record 58698 | II-TCCG sequence 426 bps
CGTCTCGCTTAACCCCAGAGCAGGTCGTGGCCATTGCCTCGAATGGAGGGGGCAAACAGGCGTTGGAAAC
CGTACAACGATTGCTGCCGGTGCTGTGCCAAGCGCACGGACTCACCCCAGAGCAGGTCGTGGCGATCGCA
AGCCACGACGGAGGAAAGCAAGCCTTGGAAACAGTACAGAGGCTGTTGCCTGTGCTGTGCCAAGCGCACG
GCCTCACCCCAGAGCAGGTCGTGGCGATCGCAAGCCACGACGGAGGAAAGCAAGCCTTGGAAACAGTACA
GAGGCTGTTGCCTGTGCTGTGCCAAGCGCACGGATTAACCCCAGAGCAGGTCGTGGCAATCGCGAGCAAT
AACGGCGGAAAACAGGCTTTGGAAACGGTGCAGAGGCTCCTTCCAGTGCTGTGCCAAGCGCACGGGCTCA
GAGACG
