>Addgene plasmid #43433 | II-TCCG | addgene partial sequence | sequence record 60563 | M13-F20 5'-TGTAAAACGACGGCCAGT-3'
CTATAGGGCGAATTGGGCCCTCTAGATGCATGCTCGAGCGGCCGCCAGTGTGATGGATATCTGCAGAATT
CGCCCTTAGTATCTTTCCTGTGCCCACGTCTCTGAGCCCGTGCGCTTGGCACAGCACTGGAAGGAGCCTC
TGCACCGTTTCCAAAGCCTGTTTTCCGCCGTTATTGCTCGCGATTGCCACGACCTGCTCTGGGGTTAATC
CGTGCGCTTGGCACAGCACAGGCAACAGCCTCTGTACTGTTTCCAAGGCTTGCTTTCCTCCGTCGTGGCT
TGCGATCGCCACGACCTGCTCTGGGGTGAGGCCGTGCGCTTGGCACAGCACAGGCAACAGCCTCTGTACT
GTTTCCAAGGCTTGCTTTCCTCCGTCGTGGCTTGCGATCGCCACGACCTGCTCTGGGGTGAGTCCGTGCG
CTTGGCACAGCACCGGCAGCAATCGTTGTACGGTTTCCAACGCCTGTTTGCCCCCTCCATTCGAGGCAAT
GGCCACGACCTGCTCTGGGGTTAAGCGAGACGCGCTAGGACGGCATCTATATAAGGGCGAATTCCAGCAC
ACTGGCGGCCGTTACTAGTGGATCCGAGCTCGGTACCAAGCTTGGCGTAATCATGGTCATAGCTGTTTCC
TGTGTGAAATTGTTATCCGCTCACAATTCCACACAACATACGAGCCGGAAGCATAAAGTGTAAAGCCTGG
GGTGCCTAATGAGTGAGCTAACTCACATTAATTGCGTTGCGCTCACTGCCCGCTTTCCAGTCGGGAAACC
TGTCGTGCCAGCTGCATTAATGAATCGGCCAACGCGCGGGGAGAGGCGGTTTGCGTATTGGGCGCTCTTC
CGCTTCCTCGCTCACTGACTCGCTGCGCTCGGTCGTTCGGCTGCGGCGAGCGGTATCAGCTCACTCAAAG
GCGGTAATACGGTTATCCACAGAATCAGGGGAATAACGCAGGAAAGAACATGTGAGCAAAAGGCCAGCAA
AAGGCCAGGAACCGTAAAAAGGCCGCGTTGCTGGCGTTTTTC
